>Addgene plasmid #237509 | pUC19::ZmUBI-RWT4Ca | addgene full sequence | sequence record 471109 | Addgene NGS Result
GCTTATCTGCCCCCCGACTTCTTCCACAGCAAAGGTACAGATCTCAAGTACCTGGCGACAGTTGATATAT
ACTCTTTGGGCCTGATGATACTCGAGATTGCAACACAGCAGGAAATCAAGGGCATACATGGTGTTCTGAT
AAAGTCAATCGAGGAAAACTGGCGGGAAGAGTCCCAAATCACACGCCTCTATACCTCTCTTGGGGCTGAT
GAGCTGAGGCAGGTGAAGATGTGTATTGATATAGGACTTGACTGTGTCAAGAGTAACCCAGAGAAGCGCC
CCACTGCAGGAGCAATTATGTTGTGGCTTGATAAAGAATCTAAGCCAGTCCCCGTGTCACGGGCCGGAGC
GGGCGTTTTGCCACGGCCCCCAGTTCCGACCAACATCAACCATGCGGGGCGCATCCAGGGTATCCCAATC
GAGAAATCACAAGTCCTTATTCCTTCATTCGCTTGTAATGAATATAGCTCTGTCAAAATTCAAAATTTGC
ACTTGCTGCTCTTTATGGGTAGCGACTACAAGGACCACGACGGTGACTACAAGGACCACGACATCGACTA
CAAGGACGACGACGACAAGATCTAGACCCAGCTTTCTTGTACAAAGTGGTTGATAACAGCGGGTTAATTA
ACATCTTTTACCCATACGATGTTCCTGACTATGCGGGCTATCCCTATGACGTCCCGGACTATGCAGGATC
CTATCCATATGACGTTCCAGATTACGCTGCTCAGTGCAGCGCTTAGAGCTCGAATTTCCCCGATCGTTCA
AACATTTGGCAATAAAGTTTCTTAAGATTGAATCCTGTTGCCGGTCTTGCGATGATTATCATATAATTTC
TGTTGAATTACGTTAAGCATGTAATAATTAACATGTAATGCATGACGTTATTTATGAGATGGGTTTTTAT
GATTAGAGTCCCGCAATTATACATTTAATACGCGATAGAAAACAAAATATAGCGCGCAAACTAGGATAAA
TTATCGCGCGCGGTGTCATCTATGTTACTAGATCGGGAATTAGCACTAGAGGATCCCCGGGTACCGAGCT
CGAATTCACTGGCCGTCGTTTTACAACGTCGTGACTGGGAAAACCCTGGCGTTACCCAACTTAATCGCCT
TGCAGCACATCCCCCTTTCGCCAGCTGGCGTAATAGCGAAGAGGCCCGCACCGATCGCCCTTCCCAACAG
TTGCGCAGCCTGAATGGCGAATGGCGCCTGATGCGGTATTTTCTCCTTACGCATCTGTGCGGTATTTCAC
ACCGCATATGGTGCACTCTCAGTACAATCTGCTCTGATGCCGCATAGTTAAGCCAGCCCCGACACCCGCC
AACACCCGCTGACGCGCCCTGACGGGCTTGTCTGCTCCCGGCATCCGCTTACAGACAAGCTGTGACCGTC
TCCGGGAGCTGCATGTGTCAGAGGTTTTCACCGTCATCACCGAAACGCGCGAGACGAAAGGGCCTCGTGA
TACGCCTATTTTTATAGGTTAATGTCATGATAATAATGGTTTCTTAGACGTCAGGTGGCACTTTTCGGGG
AAATGTGCGCGGAACCCCTATTTGTTTATTTTTCTAAATACATTCAAATATGTATCCGCTCATGAGACAA
TAACCCTGATAAATGCTTCAATAATATTGAAAAAGGAAGAGTATGAGTATTCAACATTTCCGTGTCGCCC
TTATTCCCTTTTTTGCGGCATTTTGCCTTCCTGTTTTTGCTCACCCAGAAACGCTGGTGAAAGTAAAAGA
TGCTGAAGATCAGTTGGGTGCACGAGTGGGTTACATCGAACTGGATCTCAACAGCGGTAAGATCCTTGAG
AGTTTTCGCCCCGAAGAACGTTTTCCAATGATGAGCACTTTTAAAGTTCTGCTATGTGGCGCGGTATTAT
CCCGTATTGACGCCGGGCAAGAGCAACTCGGTCGCCGCATACACTATTCTCAGAATGACTTGGTTGAGTA
CTCACCAGTCACAGAAAAGCATCTTACGGATGGCATGACAGTAAGAGAATTATGCAGTGCTGCCATAACC
ATGAGTGATAACACTGCGGCCAACTTACTTCTGACAACGATCGGAGGACCGAAGGAGCTAACCGCTTTTT
TGCACAACATGGGGGATCATGTAACTCGCCTTGATCGTTGGGAACCGGAGCTGAATGAAGCCATACCAAA
CGACGAGCGTGACACCACGATGCCTGTAGCAATGGCAACAACGTTGCGCAAACTATTAACTGGCGAACTA
CTTACTCTAGCTTCCCGGCAACAATTAATAGACTGGATGGAGGCGGATAAAGTTGCAGGACCACTTCTGC
GCTCGGCCCTTCCGGCTGGCTGGTTTATTGCTGATAAATCTGGAGCCGGTGAGCGTGGGTCTCGCGGTAT
CATTGCAGCACTGGGGCCAGATGGTAAGCCCTCCCGTATCGTAGTTATCTACACGACGGGGAGTCAGGCA
ACTATGGATGAACGAAATAGACAGATCGCTGAGATAGGTGCCTCACTGATTAAGCATTGGTAACTGTCAG
ACCAAGTTTACTCATATATACTTTAGATTGATTTAAAACTTCATTTTTAATTTAAAAGGATCTAGGTGAA
GATCCTTTTTGATAATCTCATGACCAAAATCCCTTAACGTGAGTTTTCGTTCCACTGAGCGTCAGACCCC
GTAGAAAAGATCAAAGGATCTTCTTGAGATCCTTTTTTTCTGCGCGTAATCTGCTGCTTGCAAACAAAAA
AACCACCGCTACCAGCGGTGGTTTGTTTGCCGGATCAAGAGCTACCAACTCTTTTTCCGAAGGTAACTGG
CTTCAGCAGAGCGCAGATACCAAATACTGTTCTTCTAGTGTAGCCGTAGTTAGGCCACCACTTCAAGAAC
TCTGTAGCACCGCCTACATACCTCGCTCTGCTAATCCTGTTACCAGTGGCTGCTGCCAGTGGCGATAAGT
CGTGTCTTACCGGGTTGGACTCAAGACGATAGTTACCGGATAAGGCGCAGCGGTCGGGCTGAACGGGGGG
TTCGTGCACACAGCCCAGCTTGGAGCGAACGACCTACACCGAACTGAGATACCTACAGCGTGAGCTATGA
GAAAGCGCCACGCTTCCCGAAGGGAGAAAGGCGGACAGGTATCCGGTAAGCGGCAGGGTCGGAACAGGAG
AGCGCACGAGGGAGCTTCCAGGGGGAAACGCCTGGTATCTTTATAGTCCTGTCGGGTTTCGCCACCTCTG
ACTTGAGCGTCGATTTTTGTGATGCTCGTCAGGGGGGCGGAGCCTATGGAAAAACGCCAGCAACGCGGCC
TTTTTACGGTTCCTGGCCTTTTGCTGGCCTTTTGCTCACATGTTCTTTCCTGCGTTATCCCCTGATTCTG
TGGATAACCGTATTACCGCCTTTGAGTGAGCTGATACCGCTCGCCGCAGCCGAACGACCGAGCGCAGCGA
GTCAGTGAGCGAGGAAGCGGAAGAGCGCCCAATACGCAAACCGCCTCTCCCCGCGCGTTGGCCGATTCAT
TAATGCAGCTGGCACGACAGGTTTCCCGACTGGAAAGCGGGCAGTGAGCGCAACGCAATTAATGTGAGTT
AGCTCACTCATTAGGCACCCCAGGCTTTACACTTTATGCTTCCGGCTCGTATGTTGTGTGGAATTGTGAG
CGGATAACAATTTCACACAGGAAACAGCTATGACCATGATTACGCCAAGCTTTGCAGCGTGACCCGGTCG
TGCCCCTCTCTAGAGATAATGAGCATTGCATGTCTAAGTTATAAAAAATTACCACATATTTTTTTTGTCA
CACTTGTTTGAAGTGCAGTTTATCTATCTTTATACATATATTTAAACTTTACTCTACGAATAATATAATC
TATAGTACTACAATAATATCAGTGTTTTAGAGAATCATATAAATGAACAGTTAGACATGGTCTAAAGGAC
AATTGAGTATTTTGACAACAGGACTCTACAGTTTTATCTTTTTAGTGTGCATGTGTTCTCCTTTTTTTTT
GCAAATAGCTTCACCTATATAATACTTCATCCATTTTATTAGTACATCCATTTAGGGTTTAGGGTTAATG
GTTTTTATAGACTAATTTTTTTAGTACATCTATTTTATTCTATTTTAGCCTCTAAATTAAGAAAACTAAA
ACTCTATTTTAGTTTTTTTATTTAATAATTTAGATATAAAATAGAATAAAATAAAGTGACTAAAAATTAA
ACAAATACCCTTTAAGAAATTAAAAAAACTAAGGAAACATTTTTCTTGTTTCGAGTAGATAATGCCAGCC
TGTTAAACGCCGTCGACGAGTCTAACGGACACCAACCAGCGAACCAGCAGCGTCGCGTCGGGCCAAGCGA
AGCAGACGGCACGGCATCTCTGTCGCTGCCTCTGGACCCCTCTCGAGAGTTCCGCTCCACCGTTGGACTT
GCTCCGCTGTCGGCATCCAGAAATTGCGTGGCGGAGCGGCAGACGTGAGCCGGCACGGCAGGCGGCCTCC
TCCTCCTCTCACGGCACCGGCAGCTACGGGGGATTCCTTTCCCACCGCTCCTTCGCTTTCCCTTCCTCGC
CCGCCGTAATAAATAGACACCCCCTCCACACCCTCTTTCCCCAACCTCGTGTTGTTCGGAGCGCACACAC
ACACAACCAGATCTCCCCCAAATCCACCCGTCGGCACCTCCGCTTCAAGGTACGCCGCTCGTCCTCCCCC
CCCCCCCCTCTCTACCTTCTCTAGATCGGCGTTCCGGTCCATGGTTAGGGCCCGGTAGTTCTACTTCTGT
TCATGTTTGTGTTAGATCCGTGTTTGTGTTAGATCCGTGCTGCTAGCGTTCGTACACGGATGCGACCTGT
ACGTCAGACACGTTCTGATTGCTAACTTGCCAGTGTTTCTCTTTGGGGAATCCTGGGATGGCTCTAGCCG
TTCCGCAGACGGGATCGATTTCATGATTTTTTTTGTTTCGTTGCATAGGGTTTGGTTTGCCCTTTTCCTT
TATTTCAATATATGCCGTGCACTTGTTTGTCGGGTCATCTTTTCATGCTTTTTTTTGTCTTGGTTGTGAT
GATGTGGTCTGGTTGGGCGGTCGTTCTAGATCGGAGTAGAATTCTGTTTCAAACTACCTGGTGGATTTAT
TAATTTTGGATCTGTATGTGTGTGCCATACATATTCATAGTTACGAATTGAAGATGATGGATGGAAATAT
CGATCTAGGATAGGTATACATGTTGATGCGGGTTTTACTGATGCATATACAGAGATGCTTTTTGTTCGCT
TGGTTGTGATGATGTGGTGTGGTTGGGCGGTCGTTCATTCGTTCTAGATCGGAGTAGAATACTGTTTCAA
ACTACCTGGTGTATTTATTAATTTTGGAACTGTATGTGTGTGTCATACATCTTCATAGTTACGAGTTTAA
GATGGATGGAAATATCGATCTAGGATAGGTATACATGTTGATGTGGGTTTTACTGATGCATATACATGAT
GGCATATGCAGCATCTATTCATATGCTCTAACCTTGAGTACCTATCTATTATAATAAACAAGTATGTTTT
ATAATTATTTTGATCTTGATATACTTGGATGATGGCATATGCAGCAGCTATATGTGGATTTTTTTAGCCC
TGCCTTCATACGCTATTTATTTGCTTGGTACTGTTTCTTTTGTCGATGCTCACCCTGTTGTTTGGTGTTA
CTTCTGCAGACTAGAGTTATCAACAAGTTTGTACAAAAAAGCAGGCTCCACCATGATGGGTGGCTATGAG
TTCCAGAGGGCAGAATTGGACGCCCTTGAGGGTGTAGTTCGTGACCCAACCGCCGAACCCATGTCTTTAA
CACTACCTCTTTTGCGTCACATTACGAATGATTTCTCCCCTGAGTTCGAGATATCTAAGGACGACTCCGC
CGTGGTATATCTAGGAGTGCTACCATCAGGATTTAGGGTGGCAGTGAAGAAATCACATTTTAGGTTTTGT
CTGGACGACGAGGACGCCTTCACTAATGAAGTTTCAATTGCAATGAAAGCCGCACATAAGAATACTGTAA
GAGTAATCGGCTATTGTCATCATACACATGAGCAGATTGCCGAGTATGAGGGAAAGCAAGTCTTCGCAGA
AGTGCGTGAGAGGTTGATATGTACTGAGTACGTGCCCAATGGACCTCTATCCGGCCATATCGAAGGCAAA
ATTTGTGCACAAATGGACGGCTACGAGTTCCAGCGTGCTGAGCTTGATGCATTGGAGAGAGTTGTTAGAG
ATACCTCTGCCGAGCCAATGTCCTTGACACTGCCCCTTTTGCGTCATATCACAAATGATTTCTCAGATGA
ATCCAGGATCGGACGTGGAGGATTCGCTGTTGTCTATCTTGGTGTTTTGCCATCCGGCCTGAGAATAGCT
GTTAAGAGGTTGTCAAATATAGCTTATATGAATGAAAGTGCATTCCAGAACGAAGTATTCATCACAATGA
AAGCCACACATAAAAATACAGTGAGATTCATGGGATACTGCTCACAGATTCAAGGCAAACTAATAGAACA
TGATGGACAACATGTCTTTGCACAGCTTGAAGAGAGGCTAATTTGTGTGGAATACGCACCTAAGGGAACA
TTAGACGCTCACATCGGAGATTATGGTGAACTGGACTGGAACCAAAGATATCAGATTCTGAAAGGCATAT
GTCAGGGTTTACATCATCTACATGACGAAATGCATGTCTTTCATGGAGATATCAAACCCGCCAACATTCT
TATCGGCGATAACCTAGTTCCTAAAATCTATGATTTCGGATTGAGTCAAATGTTCGAGGAGGAGGAAACG
GAAAGAATTGTGGAAAACATTGCCGGTACATTCGGCTACATGGCACCTGAGTTCTGTACAAACAACATGG
TATCCTTCAAGGCCGAGATTTACAGTTTAGGCGTTGTAATAGGAGAACTTCTTATCGGTAAAAAAGGATG
GTTTGACGAGGACGTGCGGAAGCTTTTTGTTCAGCAGTTGAAAGGCCTTCGCAAAACTTTGGTGAAGGAA
GGCGCGTTTTCCAGCTGGGAGAATAAATACCATCAAGTGCGCACGTGTATGGAGATTGGTCAGGATTGCA
TCGATCCAAATCCTCATAAACGGCCTACGCTTCTCGAAATTATTCAACGCCTTAACGAAGCCGAAGACAT
GAATTATAGTGCGGCATCACTCTGGCAGGTTCAGTCTGGTGATGAAGAATCAGATCTCTCCGATACTGAA
GCGTTGGAGACAGAGACCACGAGCGAGTTTCTTCCGTCCGATGAAGAACCGGCGTCCGTCGGTAAGACCG
GCGAGACCTCTACACAGGAACCGGACAAACCCGATCTTATATCTAAACTTCCCGCTTCGGTTGACCTTTC
TGATCTCAAGGTGCTTGAAAAGATAACCGATGATTTTAGCCATGAGAGAATAGTCGGGAAAGACGGGACT
TTTAAAGGATGCCATAAGGCTTTCGTTTATAAAGGTGACATTCCTCTGAGGGAGATGATTGCAGTTAAAC
GGCTCATTGGTGTTGAGATACCCTTCGAGAAGTTCAAGAGAGAGGCTGAACAATTCATCAGTTTGGATCA
TAAGAACATAGTTAAGGTTGCAAGTTATTGCCACGACCAGAGCCGGGGACATAGACTCGTCCAGTTCAAG
GGGAAGCCTCTGCCCCAACTTTTTAATGGGCCTGAGCAACTGTTGTGTTACGAGTACATGCACAATGGTT
CTCTTAGAGATTACTTGATGGGCCAAGGCTCCCGGGTCATAGATTGGCAGATGCGGTACAAGCTGATAAA
AGGGACCTGCGCAGGCTTGCATTATCTTCATAAGGGTCGCGCAGGATGTCCGATCGTTCACCTTAATCTG
AGTCCCAGCAACGTGCTTTTGGATCATAATTACATTCCGCGGATAACTGGCTTCGACTTTTCCAAGCTTA
TAGGAGAAAAAAACACTAAATCTGTGGTCTTGAAGCTCAATGGACCCATC
Features (pLannotate 1.2.2; 17 found; start..end, strand, type, name):
    559..579     +  CDS            FLAG (fragment): FLAG® epitope tag, followed by an enterokinase cleavage site
    586..610     -  protein_bind   attB2: mutant version of attB; recombination site for the Gateway® BP reaction BP Clonase™
    639..728     +  CDS            3xHA: three tandem HA epitope tags
    762..1014    +  terminator     NOS terminator: nopaline synthase terminator and poly(A) signal
   1026..1057    -  misc_feature   MCS (fragment): pUC18/19 multiple cloning site
   1054..1211    +  CDS            lacZα (fragment): LacZα fragment of β-galactosidase; lacZ fragment
   1217..1316    -  misc_feature   bom (fragment): basis of mobility region from pBR322
   1418..1453    -  CDS            rop (fragment): Rop protein, which maintains plasmids at low copy number; rop
   1548..1652    +  promoter       AmpR promoter: bla
   1653..2513    +  CDS            AmpR: β-lactamase; bla; confers resistance to ampicillin, carbenicillin, and related antibiotics
   2684..3272    +  rep_origin     ori: high-copy-number ColE1/pMB1/pBR322/pUC origin of replication
   3455..3547    +  CDS            lacI (fragment): lac repressor; lacI; The lac repressor binds to the lac operator to inhibit transcription in E. coli. This inhibition can be relieved by adding lactose or isopropyl-β-D-thiogalactopyranoside (IPTG).
   3560..3581    +  protein_bind   CAP binding site: CAP binding activates transcription in the presence of cAMP. E. coli catabolite activator protein
   3596..3626    +  promoter       lac promoter: promoter for the E. coli lac operon
   3634..3650    +  protein_bind   lac operator: The lac repressor binds to the lac operator to inhibit transcription in E. coli. This inhibition can be relieved by adding lactose or isopropyl-β-D-thiogalactopyranoside (IPTG). lac repressor encoded by lacI
   3693..5679    +  promoter       Ubi promoter: maize polyubiquitin gene promoter
   5693..5717    +  protein_bind   attB1: mutant version of attB; recombination site for the Gateway® BP reaction BP Clonase™
