[The description below was written by a language model from this plasmid's Addgene catalogue record and pLannotate feature annotations shown in this document.]
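Description:
pUC19::ZmUBI-RWT4Ca is a plant expression plasmid built on a pUC19 backbone carrying a maize ubiquitin promoter cassette, and it is intended for transient expression in protoplasts rather than for Agrobacterium-mediated delivery; no T-DNA borders or plant selectable marker appear in the feature table. In E. coli it is maintained as a high-copy plasmid through the ColE1/pUC origin and selected with ampicillin via the β-lactamase gene and its native promoter. Remnants of the pUC19 scaffold are also annotated, including the lac promoter/operator, CAP binding site, lacZα and MCS fragments, and short bom, rop and lacI fragments, none of which contribute to plant expression.

The payload is Rwt4Ca from Triticum aestivum, which the associated publication title describes as a wheat tandem kinase that binds a fungal effector to activate defense. What the "Ca" designation denotes is not stated in the record. The insert was introduced by Gateway cloning and sits between attB1, located just downstream of the roughly 2 kb maize polyubiquitin (Ubi) promoter, and attB2. The annotation tool did not label the coding sequence itself, but on the circular map the unannotated stretch between the two att sites corresponds to its position. A FLAG fragment is annotated immediately before attB2, and a 3xHA tag follows attB2, ahead of the nopaline synthase (NOS) terminator and polyadenylation signal. This arrangement suggests a C-terminally epitope-tagged protein, although reading frame continuity cannot be confirmed from the table. The strong constitutive monocot promoter makes the construct suited to expressing tagged RWT4 in cereal protoplasts, for example for detecting the protein or assaying its activity.
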