Addgene plasmid #237509: pUC19::ZmUBI-RWT4Ca
Purpose: Protoplast expression
Depositing lab: Gitta Coaker. Depositing organization: University of California, Davis. Publication: Wheat tandem kinase RWT4 directly binds a fungal effector to activate defense. Sung YC, Li Y, Bernasconi Z, Baik S, Asuke S, Keller B, Fahima T, Coaker G. Nat Genet. 2025 Apr 14. doi: 10.1038/s41588-025-02162-w. PubMed 40229601.
Backbone
  Vector backbone: pUC19::ZmUBi
  Vector type: Plant Expression
Growth in bacteria
  Bacterial resistance: Ampicillin, 100 μg/mL
  Growth temperature: 37°C
  Growth strain: DH5alpha
  Copy number: High Copy
Gene/Insert
  Gene/Insert name: Rwt4Ca
  Species: Triticum aestivum
  Cloning method: Gateway Cloning
Terms and licenses: Academic/Nonprofit Terms; Industry Terms: Not Available to Industry
Depositor comments: Please visit https://doi.org/10.1101/2024.04.30.591956 for bioRxiv preprint.
How to cite: pUC19::ZmUBI-RWT4Ca was a gift from Gitta Coaker (Addgene plasmid # 237509 ; http://n2t.net/addgene:237509 ; RRID:Addgene_237509)
